>Addgene plasmid #80942 | pAAV-CASI-Cas9C-P2A-turboGFP | depositor full sequence | sequence record 155827 | Full sequence
CTGCGCGCTCGCTCGCTCACTGAGGCCGCCCGGGCAAAGCCCGGGCGTCGGGCGACCTTTGGTCGCCCGG
CCTCAGTGAGCGAGCGAGCGCGCAGAGAGGGAGTGGCCAACTCCATCACTAGGGGTTCCTTGTAGTTAAT
GATTAACCCGCCATGCTACTTATCTACGTAGCCATGCTCTAGGAAGATCGGAATTCGGAGTTCCGCGTTA
CATAACTTACGGTAAATGGCCCGCCTGGCTGACCGCCCAACGACCCCCGCCCATTGACGTCAATAATGAC
GTATGTTCCCATAGTAACGCCAATAGGGACTTTCCATTGACGTCAATGGGTGGAGTATTTACGGTAAACT
GCCCACTTGGCAGTACATCAAGTGTATCATATGCCAAGTACGCCCCCTATTGACGTCAATGACGGTAAAT
GGCCCGCCTGGCATTATGCCCAGTACATGACCTTATGGGACTTTCCTACTTGGCAGTACATCTACGTATT
AGTCATCGCTATTACCATGGTCGAGGTGAGCCCCACGTTCTGCTTCACTCTCCCCATCTCCCCCCCCTCC
CCACCCCCAATTTTGTATTTATTTATTTTTTAATTATTTTGTGCAGCGATGGGGGCGGGGGGGGGGGGGG
GGCGCGCGCCAGGCGGGGCGGGGCGGGGCGAGGGGCGGGGCGGGGCGAGGCGGAGAGGTGCGGCGGCAGC
CAATCAGAGCGGCGCGCTCCGAAAGTTTCCTTTTATGGCGAGGCGGCGGCGGCGGCGGCCCTATAAAAAG
CGAAGCGCGCGGCGGGCGGGAGTCGCTGCGCGCTGCCTTCGCCCCGTGCCCCGCTCCGCCGCCGCCTCGC
GCCGCCCGCCCCGGCTCTGACTGACCGCGTTACTAAAACAGGTAAGTCCGGCCTCCGCGCCGGGTTTTGG
CGCCTCCCGCGGGCGCCCCCCTCCTCACGGCGAGCGCTGCCACGTCAGACGAAGGGCGCAGCGAGCGTCC
TGATCCTTCCGCCCGGACGCTCAGGACAGCGGCCCGCTGCTCATAAGACTCGGCCTTAGAACCCCAGTAT
CAGCAGAAGGACATTTTAGGACGGGACTTGGGTGACTCTAGGGCACTGGTTTTCTTTCCAGAGAGCGGAA
CAGGCGAGGAAAAGTAGTCCCTTCTCGGCGATTCTGCGGAGGGATCTCCGTGGGGCGGTGAACGCCGATG
ATGCCTCTACTAACCATGTTCATGTTTTCTTTTTTTTTCTACAGGTCCTGGGTGACGAACAGGCTAGCGC
CGCCACCATGGCGGCGGCGTGCCCGGAACTGCGTCAGCTGGCGCAGAGCGATGTGTATTGGGATCCGATT
GTGAGCATTGAACCGGATGGCGTGGAAGAAGTGTTTGATCTGACCGTGCCGGGCCCGCATAACTTTGTGG
CGAACGATATTATTGCGCATAACTCTGGCCAGGGGGACAGTCTTCACGAGCACATCGCTAATCTTGCAGG
TAGCCCAGCTATCAAAAAGGGAATACTGCAGACCGTTAAGGTCGTGGATGAACTCGTCAAAGTAATGGGA
AGGCATAAGCCCGAGAATATCGTTATCGAGATGGCCCGAGAGAACCAAACTACCCAGAAGGGACAGAAGA
ACAGTAGGGAAAGGATGAAGAGGATTGAAGAGGGTATAAAAGAACTGGGGTCCCAAATCCTTAAGGAACA
CCCAGTTGAAAACACCCAGCTTCAGAATGAGAAGCTCTACCTGTACTACCTGCAGAACGGCAGGGACATG
TACGTGGATCAGGAACTGGACATCAATCGGCTCTCCGACTACGACGTGGATCATATCGTGCCCCAGTCTT
TTCTCAAAGATGATTCTATTGATAATAAAGTGTTGACAAGATCCGATAAAAATAGAGGGAAGAGTGATAA
CGTCCCCTCAGAAGAAGTTGTCAAGAAAATGAAAAATTATTGGCGGCAGCTGCTGAACGCCAAACTGATC
ACACAACGGAAGTTCGATAATCTGACTAAGGCTGAACGAGGTGGCCTGTCTGAGTTGGATAAAGCCGGCT
TCATCAAAAGGCAGCTTGTTGAGACACGCCAGATCACCAAGCACGTGGCCCAAATTCTCGATTCACGCAT
GAACACCAAGTACGATGAAAATGACAAACTGATTCGAGAGGTGAAAGTTATTACTCTGAAGTCTAAGCTG
GTCTCAGATTTCAGAAAGGACTTTCAGTTTTATAAGGTGAGAGAGATCAACAATTACCACCATGCGCATG
ATGCCTACCTGAATGCAGTGGTAGGCACTGCACTTATCAAAAAATATCCCAAGCTTGAATCTGAATTTGT
TTACGGAGACTATAAAGTGTACGATGTTAGGAAAATGATCGCAAAGTCTGAGCAGGAAATAGGCAAGGCC
ACCGCTAAGTACTTCTTTTACAGCAATATTATGAATTTTTTCAAGACCGAGATTACACTGGCCAATGGAG
AGATTCGGAAGCGACCACTTATCGAAACAAACGGAGAAACAGGAGAAATCGTGTGGGACAAGGGTAGGGA
TTTCGCGACAGTCCGGAAGGTCCTGTCCATGCCGCAGGTGAACATCGTTAAAAAGACCGAAGTACAGACC
GGAGGCTTCTCCAAGGAAAGTATCCTCCCGAAAAGGAACAGCGACAAGCTGATCGCACGCAAAAAAGATT
GGGACCCCAAGAAATACGGCGGATTCGATTCTCCTACAGTCGCTTACAGTGTACTGGTTGTGGCCAAAGT
GGAGAAAGGGAAGTCTAAAAAACTCAAAAGCGTCAAGGAACTGCTGGGCATCACAATCATGGAGCGATCA
AGCTTCGAAAAAAACCCCATCGACTTTCTCGAGGCGAAAGGATATAAAGAGGTCAAAAAAGACCTCATCA
TTAAGCTTCCCAAGTACTCTCTCTTTGAGCTTGAAAACGGCCGGAAACGAATGCTCGCTAGTGCGGGCGA
GCTGCAGAAAGGTAACGAGCTGGCACTGCCCTCTAAATACGTTAATTTCTTGTATCTGGCCAGCCACTAT
GAAAAGCTCAAAGGGTCTCCCGAAGATAATGAGCAGAAGCAGCTGTTCGTGGAACAACACAAACACTACC
TTGATGAGATCATCGAGCAAATAAGCGAATTCTCCAAAAGAGTGATCCTCGCCGACGCTAACCTCGATAA
GGTGCTTTCTGCTTACAATAAGCACAGGGATAAGCCCATCAGGGAGCAGGCAGAAAACATTATCCACTTG
TTTACTCTGACCAACTTGGGCGCGCCTGCAGCCTTCAAGTACTTCGACACCACCATAGACAGAAAGCGGT
ACACCTCTACAAAGGAGGTCCTGGACGCCACACTGATTCATCAGTCAATTACGGGGCTCTATGAAACAAG
AATCGACCTCTCTCAGCTCGGTGGAGACAGCAGGGCTGACCCCAAGAAGAAGAGGAAGGTGTCTCGAGCT
GGATCCGGAGCCACGAACTTCTCTCTGTTAAAGCAAGCAGGGGACGTGGAAGAAAACCCCGGTCCTATGC
CCGCCATGAAGATCGAGTGCCGCATCACCGGCACCCTGAACGGCGTGGAGTTCGAGCTGGTGGGCGGCGG
AGAGGGCACCCCCGAGCAGGGCCGCATGACCAACAAGATGAAGAGCACCAAAGGCGCCCTGACCTTCAGC
CCCTACCTGCTGAGCCACGTGATGGGCTACGGCTTCTACCACTTCGGCACCTACCCCAGCGGCTACGAGA
ACCCCTTCCTGCACGCCATCAACAACGGCGGCTACACCAACACCCGCATCGAGAAGTACGAGGACGGCGG
CGTGCTGCACGTGAGCTTCAGCTACCGCTACGAGGCCGGCCGCGTGATCGGCGACTTCAAGGTGGTGGGC
ACCGGCTTCCCCGAGGACAGCGTGATCTTCACCGACAAGATCATCCGCAGCAACGCCACCGTGGAGCACC
TGCACCCCATGGGCGATAACGTGCTGGTGGGCAGCTTCGCCCGCACCTTCAGCCTGCGCGACGGCGGCTA
CTACAGCTTCGTGGTGGACAGCCACATGCACTTCAAGAGCGCCATCCACCCCAGCATCCTGCAGAACGGG
GGCCCCATGTTCGCCTTCCGCCGCGTGGAGGAGCTGCACAGCAACACCGAGCTGGGCATCGTGGAGTACC
AGCACGCCTTCAAGACCCCCATCGCCTTCGCCAGATCTCGAGCTCGATGAACCGGTTGGCTAATAAAGGA
AATTTATTTTCATTGCAATAGTGTGTTGGAATTTTTTGTGTCTCTCACTCGGAAGGACATATGGGAGGGC
AAATCATTTAAAACATCAGAATGAGTATTTGGTTTAGAGTTTGGCAACATATGCCCATATGCTGGCTGCC
ATGAACAAAGGTTGGCTATAAAGAGGTCATCAGTATATGAAACAGCCCCCTGCTGTCCATTCCTTATTCC
ATAGAAAAGCCTTGACTTGAGGTTAGATTTTTTTTATATTTTGTTTTGTGTTATTTTTTTCTTTAACATC
CCTAAAATTTTCCTTACATGTTTTACTAGCCAGATTTTTCCTCCTCTCCTGACTACTCCCAGTCATAGCT
GTCCCTCTTCTCTTATGGAGATCGGATCCGAATTCCCGATAAGGATCTTCCTAGAGCATGGCTACGTAGA
TAAGTAGCATGGCGGGTTAATCATTAACTACAAGGAACCCCTAGTGATGGAGTTGGCCACTCCCTCTCTG
CGCGCTCGCTCGCTCACTGAGGCCGGGCGACCAAAGGTCGCCCGACGCCCGGGCTTTGCCCGGGCGGCCT
CAGTGAGCGAGCGAGCGCGCAGCCTTAATTAACCTAATTCACTGGCCGTCGTTTTACAACGTCGTGACTG
GGAAAACCCTGGCGTTACCCAACTTAATCGCCTTGCAGCACATCCCCCTTTCGCCAGCTGGCGTAATAGC
GAAGAGGCCCGCACCGATCGCCCTTCCCAACAGTTGCGCAGCCTGAATGGCGAATGGG
[124 nt withheld, positions 4959-5082]
C
[91 nt withheld, positions 5084-5174]
A
[49 nt withheld, positions 5176-5224]
CCTTTGACGTTGGAGTCCACGTTCTTT
[37 nt withheld, positions 5252-5288]
ACCCTATCTCGGTCTATTCTTTTGATTTATAAGGGATTTTGCCGATTTCGGCCTATTGGTTAAAAAATGA
GCTGATTTAACAAAAATTTAACGCGAATTTTAACAAAATATTAACGTTTATAATTTCAGGTGGCATCTTT
CGGGGAAATGTGCGCGGAACCCCTATTTGTTTATTTTTCTAAATACATTCAAATATGTATCCGCTCATGA
GACAATAACCCTGATAAATGCTTCAATAATATTGAAAAAGGAAGAGTATGAGTATTCAACATTTCCGTGT
CGCCCTTATTCCCTTTTTTGCGGCATTTTGCCTTCCTGTTTTTGCTCACCCAGAAACGCTGGTGAAAGTA
AAAGATGCTGAAGATCAGTTGGGTGCACGAGTGGGTTACATCGAACTGGATCTCAATAGTGGTAAGATCC
TTGAGAGTTTTCGCCCCGAAGAACGTTTTCCAATGATGAGCACTTTTAAAGTTCTGCTATGTGGCGCGGT
ATTATCCCGTATTGACGCCGGGCAAGAGCAACTCGGTCGCCGCATACACTATTCTCAGAATGACTTGGTT
GAGTACTCACCAGTCACAGAAAAGCATCTTACGGATGGCATGACAGTAAGAGAATTATGCAGTGCTGCCA
TAACCATGAGTGATAACACTGCGGCCAACTTACTTCTGACAACGATCGGAGGACCGAAGGAGCTAACCGC
TTTTTTGCACAACATGGGGGATCATGTAACTCGCCTTGATCGTTGGGAACCGGAGCTGAATGAAGCCATA
CCAAACGACGAGCGTGACACCACGATGCCTGTAGTAATGGTAACAACGTTGCGCAAACTATTAACTGGCG
AACTACTTACTCTAGCTTCCCGGCAACAATTAATAGACTGGATGGAGGCGGATAAAGTTGCAGGACCACT
TCTGCGCTCGGCCCTTCCGGCTGGCTGGTTTATTGCTGATAAATCTGGAGCCGGTGAGCGTGGGTCTCGC
GGTATCATTGCAGCACTGGGGCCAGATGGTAAGCCCTCCCGTATCGTAGTTATCTACACGACGGGGAGTC
AGGCAACTATGGATGAACGAAATAGACAGATCGCTGAGATAGGTGCCTCACTGATTAAGCATTGGTAACT
GTCAGACCAAGTTTACTCATATATACTTTAGATTGATTTAAAACTTCATTTTTAATTTAAAAGGATCTAG
GTGAAGATCCTTTTTGATAATCTCATGACCAAAATCCCTTAACGTGAGTTTTCGTTCCACTGAGCGTCAG
ACCCCGTAGAAAAGATCAAAGGATCTTCTTGAGATCCTTTTTTTCTGCGCGTAATCTGCTGCTTGCAAAC
AAAAAAACCACCGCTACCAGCGGTGGTTTGTTTGCCGGATCAAGAGCTACCAACTCTTTTTCCGAAGGTA
ACTGGCTTCAGCAGAGCGCAGATACCAAATACTGTCCTTCTAGTGTAGCCGTAGTTAGGCCACCACTTCA
AGAACTCTGTAGCACCGCCTACATACCTCGCTCTGCTAATCCTGTTACCAGTGGCTGCTGCCAGTGGCGA
TAAGTCGTGTCTTACCGGGTTGGACTCAAGACGATAGTTACCGGATAAGGCGCAGCGGTCGGGCTGAACG
GGGGGTTCGTGCACACAGCCCAGCTTGGAGCGAACGACCTACACCGAACTGAGATACCTACAGCGTGAGC
TATGAGAAAGCGCCACGCTTCCCGAAGGGAGAAAGGCGGACAGGTATCCGGTAAGCGGCAGGGTCGGAAC
AGGAGAGCGCACGAGGGAGCTTCCAGGGGGAAACGCCTGGTATCTTTATAGTCCTGTCGGGTTTCGCCAC
CTCTGACTTGAGCGTCGATTTTTGTGATGCTCGTCAGGGGGGCGGAGCCTATGGAAAAACGCCAGCAACG
CGGCCTTTTTACGGTTCCTGGCCTTTTGCTGCGGTTTTGCTCACATGTTCTTTCCTGCGTTATCCCCTGA
TTCTGTGGATAACCGTATTACCGCCTTTGAGTGAGCTGATACCGCTCGCCGCAGCCGAACGACCGAGCGC
AGCGAGTCAGTGAGCGAGGAAGCGGAAGAGCGCCCAATACGCAAACCGCCTCTCCCCGCGCGTTGGCCGA
TTCATTAATGCAGCTGGCACGACAGGTTTCCCGACTGGAAAGCGGGCAGTGAGCGCAACGCAATTAATGT
GAGTTAGCTCACTCATTAGGCACCCCAGGCTTTACACTTTATGCTTCCGGCTCGTATGTTGTGTGGAATT
GTGAGCGGATAACAATTTCACACAGGAAACAGCTATGACCATGATTACGCCAGATTTAATTAAGG
Features (pLannotate 1.2.2; 21 found; start..end, strand, type, name):
    206..509     +  enhancer       CMV enhancer: human cytomegalovirus immediate early enhancer
    511..788     +  promoter       chicken β-actin promoter: No description available
    789..874     +  intron         hybrid intron (fragment): hybrid between chicken β-actin (CBA) and minute virus of mice (MMV) introns (Gray et al., 2011)
    890..1192    +  promoter       UbC promoter (fragment): human ubiquitin C promoter
   1194..1214    +  intron         β-globin intron (fragment): intron from rabbit β-globin gene
   1238..1441    +  CDS            dnaB (fragment): DNAB_SYNY3 - Experimental evidence at protein level: Swiss-Prot protein existence level 1. Participates in initiation and elongation during chromosome replication; it exhibits DNA-dependent ATPase activity. From Synechocystis sp. (strain PCC 6803 / Kazusa).
   1424..3388    +  CDS            Cas9 (fragment): Cas9 (Csn1) endonuclease from the Streptococcus pyogenes Type II CRISPR/Cas system generates RNA-guided double strand breaks in DNA
   3440..3496    +  CDS            P2A: 2A peptide from porcine teschovirus-1 polyprotein Eukaryotic ribosomes fail to insert a peptide bond between the Gly and Pro residues, yielding separate polypeptides.
   3497..4162    +  CDS            ppluGFP2: ppluGFP2 is a basic (constitutively fluorescent) green fluorescent protein published in 2004, derived from Pontellina plumata.
   4192..4247    +  polyA_signal   β-globin poly(A) signal: rabbit β-globin polyadenylation signal (Gil and Proudfoot, 1987)
   4653..4783    +  repeat_region  AAV2 ITR (fragment): inverted terminal repeat of adeno-associated virus serotype 2 inverted
   4797..4954    +  CDS            lacZα (fragment): LacZα fragment of β-galactosidase; lacZ fragment
   4959..5387    +  rep_origin     f1 ori (sequence partly withheld): f1 bacteriophage origin of replication; arrow indicates direction of (+) strand synthesis
   5441..5545    +  promoter       AmpR promoter: bla
   5546..6406    +  CDS            AmpR: β-lactamase; bla; confers resistance to ampicillin, carbenicillin, and related antibiotics
   6577..7165    +  rep_origin     ori: high-copy-number ColE1/pMB1/pBR322/pUC origin of replication
   7348..7440    +  CDS            lacI (fragment): lac repressor; lacI; The lac repressor binds to the lac operator to inhibit transcription in E. coli. This inhibition can be relieved by adding lactose or isopropyl-β-D-thiogalactopyranoside (IPTG).
   7453..7474    +  protein_bind   CAP binding site: CAP binding activates transcription in the presence of cAMP. E. coli catabolite activator protein
   7489..7519    +  promoter       lac promoter: promoter for the E. coli lac operon
   7527..7543    +  protein_bind   lac operator: The lac repressor binds to the lac operator to inhibit transcription in E. coli. This inhibition can be relieved by adding lactose or isopropyl-β-D-thiogalactopyranoside (IPTG). lac repressor encoded by lacI
   7593..130     -  repeat_region  AAV2 ITR (fragment) (across the origin): inverted terminal repeat of adeno-associated virus serotype 2 inverted
