[The description below was written by a language model from this plasmid's Addgene catalogue record and pLannotate feature annotations shown in this document.]
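Description:
pAAV-CASI-Cas9C-P2A-turboGFP is a 7,593 bp AAV transfer plasmid built on the pZac2.1 backbone for expressing the C-terminal half of a split Cas9 in mammalian cells together with a green fluorescent reporter. Two AAV2 inverted terminal repeats (both annotated as partial matches, one spanning the plasmid origin) flank the expression cassette, so the region between them can be packaged into recombinant AAV when replication and capsid functions are supplied in trans. The plasmid can also be used directly for transfection. In bacteria it is maintained through a high-copy ColE1/pUC-type origin and selected with ampicillin via the β-lactamase gene. An f1 origin and remnants of the lac region (lacZα and lacI fragments, lac promoter and operator) are backbone carry-overs.

Expression is driven by the compact synthetic CASI promoter, which appears in the feature table as a CMV enhancer, chicken β-actin promoter, a hybrid intron fragment and a ubiquitin C enhancer/promoter fragment. The open reading frame begins with a segment matching Synechocystis DnaB. This most likely represents a split-intein half fused upstream of the Cas9 fragment, although the record does not explicitly label it as such. It is followed by roughly 2 kb of Streptococcus pyogenes Cas9 coding sequence. A P2A ribosome-skipping peptide links this to turboGFP (annotated as the copepod-derived ppluGFP2), so the two proteins are produced separately from one transcript, which ends at a rabbit β-globin polyadenylation signal.

Splitting Cas9 keeps each half within AAV packaging limits. This construct is presumably paired with a vector encoding the N-terminal half, and no guide RNA cassette is annotated here. GFP fluorescence marks the cells that received it.
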