Addgene plasmid #80942: pAAV-CASI-Cas9C-P2A-turboGFP
Purpose: Expresses Cas9C in mammalian cells; co-expresses turboGFP.
Depositing lab: George Church. Depositing organization: Harvard University. Publication: A multifunctional AAV-CRISPR-Cas9 and its host response. Chew WL, Tabebordbar M, Cheng JK, Mali P, Wu EY, Ng AH, Zhu K, Wagers AJ, Church GM. Nat Methods. 2016 Sep 5. doi: 10.1038/nmeth.3993. PubMed 27595405.
Backbone
  Vector backbone: pZac2.1
  Backbone manufacturer: University of Pennsylvannia
  Backbone size w/o insert (bp): 3000
  Total vector size (bp): 7593
  Vector type: Mammalian Expression, AAV, CRISPR, Synthetic Biology
Growth in bacteria
  Bacterial resistance: Ampicillin, 100 μg/mL
  Growth temperature: 37°C
  Growth strain: NEB Stable
  Copy number: Unknown
Gene/Insert
  Gene/Insert name: Cas9C (alt name: Split-Cas9 C-terminal half with P2A-turboGFP)
  Species: Synthetic
Terms and licenses: Academic/Nonprofit Terms; Industry Terms: Not Available to Industry
How to cite: pAAV-CASI-Cas9C-P2A-turboGFP was a gift from George Church (Addgene plasmid # 80942 ; http://n2t.net/addgene:80942 ; RRID:Addgene_80942)
