>Addgene plasmid #80942 | pAAV-CASI-Cas9C-P2A-turboGFP | addgene partial sequence | sequence record 158697 | hdCas9-R2 5'-CCGGCTTTATCCAACTCAGAC-3'
TATCGAACTTCCGTTGTGTGATCAGTTTGGCGTTCAGCAGCTGCCGCCAATAATTTTTCATTTTCTTGAC
AACTTCTTCTGAGGGGACGTTATCACTCTTCCCTCTATTTTTATCGGATCTTGTCAACACTTTATTATCA
ATAGAATCATCTTTGAGAAAAGACTGGGGCACGATATGATCCACGTCGTAGTCGGAGAGCCGATTGATGT
CCAGTTCCTGATCCACGTACATGTCCCTGCCGTTCTGCAGGTAGTACAGGTAGAGCTTCTCATTCTGAAG
CTGGGTGTTTTCAACTGGGTGTTCCTTAAGGATTTGGGACCCCAGTTCTTTTATACCCTCTTCAATCCTC
TTCATCCTTTCCCTACTGTTCTTCTGTCCCTTCTGGGTAGTTTGGTTCTCTCGGGCCATCTCGATAACGA
TATTCTCGGGCTTATGCCTTCCCATTACTTTGACGAGTTCATCCACGACCTTAACGGTCTGCAGTATTCC
CTTTTTGATAGCTGGGCTACCTGCAAGATTAGCGATGTGCTCGTGAAGACTGTCCCCCTGGCCAGAGTTA
TGCGCAATAATATCGTTCGCCACAAAGTTATGCGGGCCCGGCACGGTCAGATCAAACACTTCTTCCACGC
CATCCGGTTCAATGCTCACAATCGGATCCCAATACACATCGCTCTGCGCCAGCTGACGCAGTTCCGGGCA
CGCCGCCGCCATGGTGGCGGCGCTAGCCTGTTCGTCACCCAGGACCTGTAGAAAAAAAAAGAAAACATGA
ACATGGTTAGTAGAGGCATCATCGGCGTTCACCGCCCCACGGAGATCCCTCCGCAGAATCGCCGAGAAGG
GACTACTT
