>Addgene plasmid #80942 | pAAV-CASI-Cas9C-P2A-turboGFP | addgene partial sequence | sequence record 158698 | hDNMT3A-F 5'-ctgcagccttcaagtacttcgacacc-3'
GGAGGTCCTGGACGCCACACTGATTCATCAGTCAATTACGGGGCTCTATGAAACAAGAATCGACCTCTCT
CAGCTCGGTGGAGACAGCAGGGCTGACCCCAAGAAGAAGAGGAAGGTGTCTCGAGCTGGATCCGGAGCCA
CGAACTTCTCTCTGTTAAAGCAAGCAGGGGACGTGGAAGAAAACCCCGGTCCTATGCCCGCCATGAAGAT
CGAGTGCCGCATCACCGGCACCCTGAACGGCGTGGAGTTCGAGCTGGTGGGCGGCGGAGAGGGCACCCCC
GAGCAGGGCCGCATGACCAACAAGATGAAGAGCACCAAAGGCGCCCTGACCTTCAGCCCCTACCTGCTGA
GCCACGTGATGGGCTACGGCTTCTACCACTTCGGCACCTACCCCAGCGGCTACGAGAACCCCTTCCTGCA
CGCCATCAACAACGGCGGCTACACCAACACCCGCATCGAGAAGTACGAGGACGGCGGCGTGCTGCACGTG
AGCTTCAGCTACCGCTACGAGGCCGGCCGCGTGATCGGCGACTTCAAGGTGGTGGGCACCGGCTTCCCCG
AGGACAGCGTGATCTTCACCGACAAGATCATCCGCAGCAACGCCACCGTGGAGCACCTGCACCCCATGGG
CGATAACGTGCTGGTGGGCAGCTTCGCCCGCACCTTCAGCCTGCGCGACGGCGGCTACTACAGCTTCGTG
GTGGACAGCCACATGCACTTCAAGAGCGCCATCCACC
